Addgene plasmid #127638: SV40-eGFP-Z1
Purpose: Minimal backbone plasmid for mammalian eGFP expression from SV40 promoter with zeocin/bleocin bacterial resistance
Depositing lab: Jordan Green.
Backbone
  Vector backbone: pMB1 zeocin
  Backbone size w/o insert (bp): 1933
  Total vector size (bp): 2649
  Vector type: Mammalian Expression
Growth in bacteria
  Bacterial resistance: Bleocin (Zeocin), 50 μg/mL
  Growth temperature: 37°C
  Growth strain: DH5alpha
  Copy number: High Copy
Gene/Insert
  Gene/Insert name: eGFP (alt name: enhanced green fluorescent protein)
  Species: Synthetic
  Insert size (bp): 720
  Promoter: SV40
  Cloning method: Restriction Enzyme; 5′ cloning site AgeI (not destroyed); 3′ cloning site XbaI (not destroyed)
  Sequencing primers: 5′ TATTTATGCAGAGGCCGAGG; 3′ GATGAGTTTGGACAAACCAC
Terms and licenses: Academic/Nonprofit Terms; Industry Terms: Not Available to Industry
How to cite: SV40-eGFP-Z1 was a gift from Jordan Green (Addgene plasmid # 127638 ; http://n2t.net/addgene:127638 ; RRID:Addgene_127638)
