[The description below was written by a language model from this plasmid's Addgene catalogue record and pLannotate feature annotations shown in this document.]
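Description:
SV40-eGFP-Z1 is a compact mammalian expression plasmid of about 2.6 kb, built on a minimal pMB1/zeocin backbone and designed to express enhanced green fluorescent protein from the SV40 promoter. It is propagated in E. coli at high copy from a ColE1/pMB1-type origin of replication. Selection relies on the ble gene from Streptoalloteichus hindustanus, which encodes a protein that binds bleomycin-family antibiotics and so confers resistance to zeocin/bleocin. The ble coding sequence lies on the opposite strand from the reporter. Upstream of it the annotation finds a T7 promoter and a fragment resembling the tac promoter, and a fragment of the phage lambda t0 terminator follows it. The record describes the zeocin marker only as a bacterial resistance, and no mammalian promoter is annotated as driving it.

The payload is a single transcription unit. The SV40 enhancer and early promoter drive the mammalian codon-optimized EGFP open reading frame (720 bp), which sits between AgeI and XbaI sites that were retained after cloning, so the reporter could in principle be exchanged for another coding sequence. An SV40 polyadenylation signal lies downstream of EGFP. It is annotated on the minus strand, and the adjacent short match to SV40 large T antigen is most likely residual sequence from the same viral segment rather than a functional coding region. No epitope tags, recombinase sites or viral packaging elements are annotated.

With little beyond an origin, a small resistance marker and the reporter cassette, the plasmid serves as a minimal-backbone eGFP reporter for transfection of mammalian cells, for example to monitor gene delivery and expression by fluorescence. The record does not describe more specific applications.
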