Features (pLannotate 1.2.2; 9 found; start..end, strand, type, name):
     66..363     +  promoter       SV40 promoter: SV40 enhancer and early promoter
    397..1116    +  CDS            EGFP: the original enhanced GFP (Yang et al., 1996) mammalian codon-optimized
   1166..1287    -  polyA_signal   SV40 poly(A) signal: SV40 polyadenylation signal
   1310..1381    -  CDS            large T antigen (fragment): large T antigen from SV40 (simian virus 40)
   1421..1438    -  terminator     lambda t0 terminator (fragment): transcription terminator from phage lambda
   1449..1820    -  CDS            ble: BLE_STRHI - Experimental evidence at protein level: Swiss-Prot protein existence level 1. Binding protein with a strong affinity to the bleomycin family of antibiotics. From Streptoalloteichus hindustanus.
   1830..1848    -  promoter       T7 promoter: promoter for bacteriophage T7 RNA polymerase
   1868..1886    -  promoter       tac promoter (fragment): strong E. coli promoter; hybrid between the trp and lac UV5 promoters
   1959..2547    -  rep_origin     ori: high-copy-number ColE1/pMB1/pBR322/pUC origin of replication
>Addgene plasmid #127638 | SV40-eGFP-Z1 | addgene full sequence | sequence record 248430 | Addgene NGS Result
CTGCAGAAGCTTTACTAACTAGTCCTGAGGCGGAAAGAACCAGCTGTGGAATGTGTGTCAGTTAGGGTGT
GGAAAGTCCCCAGGCTCCCCAGCAGGCAGAAGTATGCAAAGCATGCATCTCAATTAGTCAGCAACCAGGT
GTGGAAAGTCCCCAGGCTCCCCAGCAGGCAGAAGTATGCAAAGCATGCATCTCAATTAGTCAGCAACCAT
AGTCCCGCCCCTAACTCCGCCCATCCCGCCCCTAACTCCGCCCAGTTCCGCCCATTCTCCGCCCCATGGC
TGACTAATTTTTTTTATTTATGCAGAGGCCGAGGCCGCCTCGGCCTCTGAGCTATTCCAGAAGTAGTGAG
GAGGCTTTTTTGGAGGCCTAGGGGGTCCGTACGACCGGTCGCCACCATGGTGAGCAAGGGCGAGGAGCTG
TTCACCGGGGTGGTGCCCATCCTGGTCGAGCTGGACGGCGACGTAAACGGCCACAAGTTCAGCGTGTCCG
GCGAGGGCGAGGGCGATGCCACCTACGGCAAGCTGACCCTGAAGTTCATCTGCACCACCGGCAAGCTGCC
CGTGCCCTGGCCCACCCTCGTGACCACCCTGACCTACGGCGTGCAGTGCTTCAGCCGCTACCCCGACCAC
ATGAAGCAGCACGACTTCTTCAAGTCCGCCATGCCCGAAGGCTACGTCCAGGAGCGCACCATCTTCTTCA
AGGACGACGGCAACTACAAGACCCGCGCCGAGGTGAAGTTCGAGGGCGACACCCTGGTGAACCGCATCGA
GCTGAAGGGCATCGACTTCAAGGAGGACGGCAACATCCTGGGGCACAAGCTGGAGTACAACTACAACAGC
CACAACGTCTATATCATGGCCGACAAGCAGAAGAACGGCATCAAGGTGAACTTCAAGATCCGCCACAACA
TCGAGGACGGCAGCGTGCAGCTCGCCGACCACTACCAGCAGAACACCCCCATCGGCGACGGCCCCGTGCT
GCTGCCCGACAACCACTACCTGAGCACCCAGTCCGCCCTGAGCAAAGACCCCAACGAGAAGCGCGATCAC
ATGGTCCTGCTGGAGTTCGTGACCGCCGCCGGGATCACTCTCGGCATGGACGAGCTGTACAAGTAAAGCG
GCCGCGACTCTAGATGTACACATATGGCTAGCTGGCCAGACATGATAAGATACATTGATGAGTTTGGACA
AACCACAACTAGAATGCAGTGAAAAAAATGCTTTATTTGTGAAATTTGTGATGCTATTGCTTTATTTGTA
ACCATTATAAGCTGCAATAAACAAGTTAACAACAACAATTGCATTCATTTTATGTTTCAGGTTCAGGGGG
AGGTGTGGGAGGTTTTTTAAAGCAAGTAAAACCTCTACAAATGTGGTATGGAATTCTGGACTCACAAAGA
AAAAACGCCCGGTGTGCAAGACCGAGCGTTCTGAACAATTTATCCTCAGTCCTGCTCCTCTGCCACAAAG
TGCACGCAGTTGCCGGCCGGGTCGCGCAGGGCGAACTCCCGCCCCCACGGCTGCTCGCCGATCTCGGTCA
TGGCCGGCCCGGAGGCGTCCCGGAAGTTCGTGGACACGACCTCCGACCACTCGGCGTACAGCTCGTCCAG
GCCGCGCACCCACACCCAGGCCAGGGTGTTGTCCGGCACCACCTGGTCCTGGACCGCGCTGATGAACAGG
GTCACGTCGTCCCGGACCACACCGGCGAAGTCGTCCTCCACGAAGTCCCGGGAGAACCCGAGCCGGTCGG
TCCAGAACTCGACCGCTCCGGCGACGTCGCGCGCGGTGAGCACCGGAACGGCACTGGTCAACTTGGCCAT
GATGGCCCTCCTATAGTGAGTCGTATTATACTATGCCGATATACTATGCCGATGATTAATTGTCAAGGAT
CCTAAGAACATGTGAGCAAAAGGCCAGCAAAAGGCCAGGAACCGTAAAAAGGCCGCGTTGCTGGCGTTTT
TCCATAGGCTCCGCCCCCCTGACGAGCATCACAAAAATCGACGCTCAAGTCAGAGGTGGCGAAACCCGAC
AGGACTATAAAGATACCAGGCGTTTCCCCCTGGAAGCTCCCTCGTGCGCTCTCCTGTTCCGACCCTGCCG
CTTACCGGATACCTGTCCGCCTTTCTCCCTTCGGGAAGCGTGGCGCTTTCTCATAGCTCACGCTGTAGGT
ATCTCAGTTCGGTGTAGGTCGTTCGCTCCAAGCTGGGCTGTGTGCACGAACCCCCCGTTCAGCCCGACCG
CTGCGCCTTATCCGGTAACTATCGTCTTGAGTCCAACCCGGTAAGACACGACTTATCGCCACTGGCAGCA
GCCACTGGTAACAGGATTAGCAGAGCGAGGTATGTAGGCGGTGCTACAGAGTTCTTGAAGTGGTGGCCTA
ACTACGGCTACACTAGAAGAACAGTATTTGGTATCTGCGCTCTGCTGAAGCCAGTTACCTTCGGAAAAAG
AGTTGGTAGCTCTTGATCCGGCAAACAAACCACCGCTGGTAGCGGTGGTTTTTTTGTTTGCAAGCAGCAG
ATTACGCGCAGAAAAAAAGGATCTCAAGAAGATCCTTTGATCTTTTCTACGGGGTCTGACGCTCAGTGAA
AACTCACGTTAAGGGATTTTGGTCATGGCTAGTTAATTAACATTTAAATCAGCGGCCGC
